Addgene plasmid #46835: pCRII-TOPO CMV-cGFP-bGH Poly(A) Sense
Purpose: Express cGFP transcript ending in a poly(A) tail [using the bGH poly(A) signal]
Depositing lab: Phil Sharp. Depositing organization: Massachusetts Institute of Technology. Publication: A triple helix stabilizes the 3' ends of long noncoding RNAs that lack poly(A) tails. Wilusz JE, JnBaptiste CK, Lu LY, Kuhn CD, Joshua-Tor L, Sharp PA. Genes Dev. 2012 Nov 1;26(21):2392-407. doi: 10.1101/gad.204438.112. Epub 2012 Oct 16. PubMed 23073843.
Backbone
  Vector backbone: pCRII-TOPO
  Backbone manufacturer: Invitrogen
  Backbone size w/o insert (bp): 4000
  Total vector size (bp): 7060
  Vector type: Mammalian Expression
Growth in bacteria
  Bacterial resistance: Ampicillin, 100 μg/mL
  Growth temperature: 37°C
  Growth strain: Top10
  Copy number: High Copy
Gene/Insert
  Gene/Insert name: Coral Green Fluorescent Protein (cGFP)
  Insert size (bp): 720
  Promoter: CMV
  Cloning method: Restriction Enzyme; 5′ cloning site EcoRV (not destroyed); 3′ cloning site NotI (not destroyed)
  Sequencing primers: 5′ CGC AAA TGG GCG GTA GGC GTG
Terms and licenses: Academic/Nonprofit Terms; Industry Terms: Not Available to Industry
How to cite: pCRII-TOPO CMV-cGFP-bGH Poly(A) Sense was a gift from Phil Sharp (Addgene plasmid # 46835 ; http://n2t.net/addgene:46835 ; RRID:Addgene_46835)
