[The description below was written by a language model from this plasmid's Addgene catalogue record and pLannotate feature annotations shown in this document.]
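Description:
pCRII-TOPO CMV-cGFP-bGH Poly(A) Sense is a 7,060 bp mammalian expression plasmid built in the Invitrogen pCRII-TOPO cloning backbone. It replicates in E. coli at high copy from a ColE1/pUC-type origin and is selected with ampicillin through the bla (AmpR) gene. The backbone also carries a neo/kanamycin resistance gene next to a fragment of the Tn5 transposase, and an f1 origin for single-stranded DNA production. Other remnants of the cloning vector surround the insert region: the lac promoter and operator, a CAP binding site, a lacZα fragment, and flanking SP6 and T7 phage promoters.

The payload is a simple reporter cassette in the sense orientation. The human CMV immediate early enhancer and promoter drive a roughly 720 bp green fluorescent protein open reading frame, followed by the bovine growth hormone polyadenylation signal. The catalogue entry calls the reporter coral GFP (cGFP), whereas the automated annotation matches the coding sequence to AcGFP1 from Aequorea coerulescens; the record does not resolve this difference. The annotation also flags a short stretch at the promoter boundary as resembling a truncated HIV-1 5' LTR. This is most likely an incidental match, since no other lentiviral elements are present. The reporter was cloned between EcoRV and NotI sites, both retained. About 800 bp on either side of the cassette have no annotated features.

The stated purpose is to express a cGFP transcript whose 3' end is formed by canonical cleavage and polyadenylation. The associated work concerns triple helix structures that stabilise the 3' ends of long noncoding RNAs lacking poly(A) tails, so this plasmid probably serves as the polyadenylated reference reporter, although the record does not say so explicitly.
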