Features (pLannotate 1.2.2; 18 found; start..end, strand, type, name):
      2..94      +  CDS            lacI (fragment): lac repressor; lacI; The lac repressor binds to the lac operator to inhibit transcription in E. coli. This inhibition can be relieved by adding lactose or isopropyl-β-D-thiogalactopyranoside (IPTG).
    107..128     +  protein_bind   CAP binding site: CAP binding activates transcription in the presence of cAMP. E. coli catabolite activator protein
    143..173     +  promoter       lac promoter: promoter for the E. coli lac operon
    181..197     +  protein_bind   lac operator: The lac repressor binds to the lac operator to inhibit transcription in E. coli. This inhibition can be relieved by adding lactose or isopropyl-β-D-thiogalactopyranoside (IPTG). lac repressor encoded by lacI
    239..257     +  promoter       SP6 promoter: promoter for bacteriophage SP6 RNA polymerase
   1075..1453    +  enhancer       CMV enhancer: human cytomegalovirus immediate early enhancer
   1454..1657    +  promoter       CMV promoter: human cytomegalovirus (CMV) immediate early promoter
   1653..1686    +  LTR            5' LTR (truncated) (fragment): truncated 5' long terminal repeat (LTR) from HIV-1
   1698..2414    +  CDS            AcGFP1: AcGFP1 is a basic (constitutively fluorescent) green fluorescent protein, derived from Aequorea coerulescens.
   2429..2653    +  polyA_signal   bGH poly(A) signal: bovine growth hormone polyadenylation signal
   3494..3512    -  promoter       T7 promoter: promoter for bacteriophage T7 RNA polymerase
   3515..3672    +  CDS            lacZα (fragment): LacZα fragment of β-galactosidase; lacZ fragment
   3676..4104    +  rep_origin     f1 ori (sequence partly withheld): f1 bacteriophage origin of replication; arrow indicates direction of (+) strand synthesis
   4117..4416    +  CDS            tnpA (fragment): TN5P_ECOLX - Also known as tnp. Experimental evidence at protein level: Swiss-Prot protein existence level 1. Mediates transposition of transposon Tn5 by a 'cut and paste' mechanism. First, the monomeric transposase binds the 19 bp inverted DNA repeats flanking the transposon. Then, dimerization of the DNA- bound transposase creates a synaptic DNA complex. After nicking of the first DNA strand, excision of the transposon proceeds through a series of intermediates. The transposase then mediates the insertion of the transposon at a new site by strand transfer. The activity of the wild- type tran
   4448..5239    +  CDS            neo: KKA2_KLEPN - Also known as kan, nptII. Experimental evidence at protein level: Swiss-Prot protein existence level 1. Resistance to kanamycin, neomycin, paromomycin, ribostamycin, butirosin and gentamicin B. From Klebsiella pneumoniae.
   5243..5259    +  promoter       AmpR promoter (fragment): bla
   5260..6120    +  CDS            AmpR: β-lactamase; bla; confers resistance to ampicillin, carbenicillin, and related antibiotics
   6291..6879    +  rep_origin     ori: high-copy-number ColE1/pMB1/pBR322/pUC origin of replication
>Addgene plasmid #46835 | pCRII-TOPO CMV-cGFP-bGH Poly(A) Sense | depositor full sequence | sequence record 66680 | pCRII-TOPO CMV-cGFP-bGH Poly(A) Sense sequence 7060 bps
AGCGCCCAATACGCAAACCGCCTCTCCCCGCGCGTTGGCCGATTCATTAATGCAGCTGGCACGACAGGTT
TCCCGACTGGAAAGCGGGCAGTGAGCGCAACGCAATTAATGTGAGTTAGCTCACTCATTAGGCACCCCAG
GCTTTACACTTTATGCTTCCGGCTCGTATGTTGTGTGGAATTGTGAGCGGATAACAATTTCACACAGGAA
ACAGCTATGACCATGATTACGCCAAGCTATTTAGGTGACACTATAGAATACTCAAGCTATGCATCAAGCT
TCTTTAAAAGGCCACTTGAACTCGCTTTCCATGGCGATTTGCCTTGTGAGCACTTTCAGGAGAGCCTGGA
AGCTGAAAAACGGTAGAAAAATTTCCGTGCGGGCCGTGGGGGGCTGGCGGCAACTGGGGGGCCGCAGATC
AGAGTGGGCCACTGGCAGCCAACGGCCCCCGGGGCTCAGGCGGGGAGCAGCTCTGTGGTGTGGGATTGAG
GCGTTTTCCAAGAGTGGGTTTTCACGTTTCTAAGATTTCCCAAGCAGACAGCCCGTGCTGCTCCGATTTC
TCGAACAAAAAAGCAAAACGTGTGGCTGTCTTGGGAGCAAGTCGCAGGACTGCAAGCAGTTGGGGGAGAA
AGTCCGCCATTTTGCCACTTCTCAACCGTCCCTGCAAGGCTGGGGCTCAGTTGCGTAATGGAAAGTAAAG
CCCTGAACTATCACACTTTAATCTTCCTTCAAAAGGTGGTAAACTATACCTACTGTCCCTCAAGAGAACA
CAAGAAGTGCTTTAAGAGGTATTTTAAAAGTTCCGGGGGTTTTGTGAGGTGTTTGATGACCCGTTTAAAA
TATGATTTCCATGTTTCTTTTGTCTAAAGTTTGCAGCTCAAATCTTTCCACACGCTAGTAATTTAAGTAT
TTCTGCATGTGTAGTTTGCATTCAAGTTCCATAAGCTGTTAAGAAAAATCTAGAAAAGTAAAACTAGAAC
CTATTTTTAACCGAAGAACTACTTTTTGCCTCCCTCACAAAGGCGGCGGAAGGTGATCGAATTCCGGTGA
TGCGAGTTGTTCTCCGTCGGATCCACATTGATTATTGACTAGTTATTAATAGTAATCAATTACGGGGTCA
TTAGTTCATAGCCCATATATGGAGTTCCGCGTTACATAACTTACGGTAAATGGCCCGCCTGGCTGACCGC
CCAACGACCCCCGCCCATTGACGTCAATAATGACGTATGTTCCCATAGTAACGCCAATAGGGACTTTCCA
TTGACGTCAATGGGTGGACTATTTACGGTAAACTGCCCACTTGGCAGTACATCAAGTGTATCATATGCCA
AGTACGCCCCCTATTGACGTCAATGACGGTAAATGGCCCGCCTGGCATTATGCCCAGTACATGACCTTAT
GGGACTTTCCTACTTGGCAGTACATCTACGTATTAGTCATCGCTATTACCATGGTGATGCGGTTTTGGCA
GTACATCAATGGGCGTGGATAGCGGTTTGACTCACGGGGATTTCCAAGTCTCCACCCCATTGACGTCAAT
GGGAGTTTGTTTTGGCACCAAAATCAACGGGACTTTCCAAAATGTCGTAACAACTCCGCCCCATTGACGC
AAATGGGCGGTAGGCGTGTACGGTGGGAGGTCTATATAAGCAGAGCTCTCTGGCTAACTAGAGAACCCAC
TGCTTACTGGCGATATCATGGCCAGCAAGGGCGAGGAGCTGTTCACCGGCGTGGTGCCCATCCTGGTGGA
GCTGGACGGCGATGTGAATGGCCACAAGTTCAGCGTGAGCGGCGAGGGCGAGGGCGATGCCACCTACGGC
AAGCTGACCCTGAAGTTCATCTGCACCACCGGCAAGCTGCCTGTGCCCTGGCCCACCCTGGTGACCACCC
TGAGCTACGGCGTGCAGTGCTTCTCACGCTACCCCGATCACATGAAGCAGCACGACTTCTTCAAGAGCGC
CATGCCTGAGGGCTACATCCAGGAGCGCACCATCTTCTTCGAGGATGACGGCAACTACAAGTCGCGCGCC
GAGGTGAAGTTCGAGGGCGATACCCTGGTGAATCGCATCGAGCTGACCGGCACCGATTTCAAGGAGGATG
GCAACATCCTGGGCAATAAGATGGAGTACAACTACAACGCCCACAATGTGTACATCATGACCGACAAGGC
CAAGAATGGCATCAAGGTGAACTTCAAGATCCGCCACAACATCGAGGATGGCAGCGTGCAGCTGGCCGAC
CACTACCAGCAGAATACCCCCATCGGCGATGGCCCTGTGCTGCTGCCCGATAACCACTACCTGTCCACCC
AGAGCGCCCTGTCCAAGGACCCCAACGAGAAGCGCGATCACATGATCTACTTCGGCTTCGTGACCGCCGC
CGGCATCACCCACGGCATGGACGAGCTGTACAAGTGAGCGGCCGCCGACTGTGCCTTCTAGTTGCCAGCC
ATCTGTTGTTTGCCCCTCCCCCGTGCCTTCCTTGACCCTGGAAGGTGCCACTCCCACTGTCCTTTCCTAA
TAAAATGAGGAAATTGCATCGCATTGTCTGAGTAGGTGTCATTCTATTCTGGGGGGTGGGGTGGGGCAGG
ACAGCAAGGGGGAGGATTGGGAAGACAATAGCAGGCATGCTGGGGATGCGGTGGGCTCTATGGGCGGCCG
CGCTGTGCGGTAGGCATTGAGGCAGCCAGCGCAGGGGCTTCTGCTGAGGGGGCAGGCGGAGCTTGAGGAA
ACCGCAGATAAGTTTTTTTCTCTTTGAAAGATAGAGATTAATACAACTACTTAAAAAATATAGTCAATAG
GTTACTAAGATATTGCTTAGCGTTAAGTTTTTAACGTAATTTTAATAGCTTAAGATTTTAAGAGAAAATA
TGAAGACTTAGAAGAGTAGCATGAGGAAGGAAAAGATAAAAGGTTTCTAAAACATGACGGAGGTTGAGAT
GAAGCTTCTTCATGGAGTAAAAAATGTATTTAAAAGAAAATTGAGAGAAAGGACTACAGAGCCCCGAATT
AATACCAATAGAAGGGCAATGCTTTTAGATTAAAATGAAGGTGACTTAAACAGCTTAAAGTTTAGTTTAA
AAGTTGTAGGTGATTAAAATAATTTGAAGGCGATCTTTTAAAAAGAGATTAAACCGAAGGTGATTAAAAG
ACCTTGAAATCCATGACGCAGGGAGAATTGCGTCATTTAAAGCCTAGTTAACGCATTTACTAAACGCAGA
CGAAAATGGAAAGATTAATTGGGAGTGGTAGGATGAAACAATTTGGAGAAGATAGAAGTTTGAAGTGGAA
AACTGGAAGACAGAAGTACGGGAAGGCGAAGAAAAGAATAGAGAAGATAGGGAAATTAGAAGATAAAAAC
ATACTTTTAGAAGAAAAAAGATAAATTTAAACCTGAAAAGTAGGAAGCAGAAGAAAAAAGACAAGCTAGG
AAACAAAAAGCTAAGGGCAAAATGTACAAACTCTCGAGCATGCATCTAGAGGGCCCAATTCGCCCTATAG
TGAGTCGTATTACAATTCACTGGCCGTCGTTTTACAACGTCGTGACTGGGAAAACCCTGGCGTTACCCAA
CTTAATCGCCTTGCAGCACATCCCCCTTTCGCCAGCTGGCGTAATAGCGAAGAGGCCCGCACCGATCGCC
CTTCCCAACAGTTGCGCAGCCTGAATGGCGAATGG
[124 nt withheld, positions 3676-3799]
C
[91 nt withheld, positions 3801-3891]
A
[49 nt withheld, positions 3893-3941]
CCTTTGACGTTGGAGTCCACGTTCTTT
[37 nt withheld, positions 3969-4005]
ACCCTATCTCGGTCTATTCTTTTGATTTATAAGGGATTTTGCCGATTTCGGCCTATTGGTTAAAAAATGA
GCTGATTTAACAAAAATTTAACGCGAATTTTAACAAAATTCAGGGCGCAAGGGCTGCTAAAGGAAGCGGA
ACACGTAGAAAGCCAGTCCGCAGAAACGGTGCTGACCCCGGATGAATGTCAGCTACTGGGCTATCTGGAC
AAGGGAAAACGCAAGCGCAAAGAGAAAGCAGGTAGCTTGCAGTGGGCTTACATGGCGATAGCTAGACTGG
GCGGTTTTATGGACAGCAAGCGAACCGGAATTGCCAGCTGGGGCGCCCTCTGGTAAGGTTGGGAAGCCCT
GCAAAGTAAACTGGATGGCTTTCTTGCCGCCAAGGATCTGATGGCGCAGGGGATCAAGATCTGATCAAGA
GACAGGATGAGGATCGTTTCGCATGATTGAACAAGATGGATTGCACGCAGGTTCTCCGGCCGCTTGGGTG
GAGAGGCTATTCGGCTATGACTGGGCACAACAGACAATCGGCTGCTCTGATGCCGCCGTGTTCCGGCTGT
CAGCGCAGGGGCGCCCGGTTCTTTTTGTCAAGACCGACCTGTCCGGTGCCCTGAATGAACTGCAGGACGA
GGCAGCGCGGCTATCGTGGCTGGCCACGACGGGCGTTCCTTGCGCAGCTGTGCTCGACGTTGTCACTGAA
GCGGGAAGGGACTGGCTGCTATTGGGCGAAGTGCCGGGGCAGGATCTCCTGTCATCCCACCTTGCTCCTG
CCGAGAAAGTATCCATCATGGCTGATGCAATGCGGCGGCTGCATACGCTTGATCCGGCTACCTGCCCATT
CGACCACCAAGCGAAACATCGCATCGAGCGAGCACGTACTCGGATGGAAGCCGGTCTTGTCGATCAGGAT
GATCTGGACGAAGAGCATCAGGGGCTCGCGCCAGCCGAACTGTTCGCCAGGCTCAAGGCGCGCATGCCCG
ACGGCGAGGATCTCGTCGTGACCCATGGCGATGCCTGCTTGCCGAATATCATGGTGGAAAATGGCCGCTT
TTCTGGATTCATCGACTGTGGCCGGCTGGGTGTGGCGGACCGCTATCAGGACATAGCGTTGGCTACCCGT
GATATTGCTGAAGAGCTTGGCGGCGAATGGGCTGACCGCTTCCTCGTGCTTTACGGTATCGCCGCTCCCG
ATTCGCAGCGCATCGCCTTCTATCGCCTTCTTGACGAGTTCTTCTGAATTGAAAAAGGAAGAGTATGAGT
ATTCAACATTTCCGTGTCGCCCTTATTCCCTTTTTTGCGGCATTTTGCCTTCCTGTTTTTGCTCACCCAG
AAACGCTGGTGAAAGTAAAAGATGCTGAAGATCAGTTGGGTGCACGAGTGGGTTACATCGAACTGGATCT
CAACAGCGGTAAGATCCTTGAGAGTTTTCGCCCCGAAGAACGTTTTCCAATGATGAGCACTTTTAAAGTT
CTGCTATGTGGCGCGGTATTATCCCGTATTGACGCCGGGCAAGAGCAACTCGGTCGCCGCATACACTATT
CTCAGAATGACTTGGTTGAGTACTCACCAGTCACAGAAAAGCATCTTACGGATGGCATGACAGTAAGAGA
ATTATGCAGTGCTGCCATAACCATGAGTGATAACACTGCGGCCAACTTACTTCTGACAACGATCGGAGGA
CCGAAGGAGCTAACCGCTTTTTTGCACAACATGGGGGATCATGTAACTCGCCTTGATCGTTGGGAACCGG
AGCTGAATGAAGCCATACCAAACGACGAGCGTGACACCACGATGCCTGTAGCAATGGCAACAACGTTGCG
CAAACTATTAACTGGCGAACTACTTACTCTAGCTTCCCGGCAACAATTAATAGACTGGATGGAGGCGGAT
AAAGTTGCAGGACCACTTCTGCGCTCGGCCCTTCCGGCTGGCTGGTTTATTGCTGATAAATCTGGAGCCG
GTGAGCGTGGGTCTCGCGGTATCATTGCAGCACTGGGGCCAGATGGTAAGCCCTCCCGTATCGTAGTTAT
CTACACGACGGGGAGTCAGGCAACTATGGATGAACGAAATAGACAGATCGCTGAGATAGGTGCCTCACTG
ATTAAGCATTGGTAACTGTCAGACCAAGTTTACTCATATATACTTTAGATTGATTTAAAACTTCATTTTT
AATTTAAAAGGATCTAGGTGAAGATCCTTTTTGATAATCTCATGACCAAAATCCCTTAACGTGAGTTTTC
GTTCCACTGAGCGTCAGACCCCGTAGAAAAGATCAAAGGATCTTCTTGAGATCCTTTTTTTCTGCGCGTA
ATCTGCTGCTTGCAAACAAAAAAACCACCGCTACCAGCGGTGGTTTGTTTGCCGGATCAAGAGCTACCAA
CTCTTTTTCCGAAGGTAACTGGCTTCAGCAGAGCGCAGATACCAAATACTGTTCTTCTAGTGTAGCCGTA
GTTAGGCCACCACTTCAAGAACTCTGTAGCACCGCCTACATACCTCGCTCTGCTAATCCTGTTACCAGTG
GCTGCTGCCAGTGGCGATAAGTCGTGTCTTACCGGGTTGGACTCAAGACGATAGTTACCGGATAAGGCGC
AGCGGTCGGGCTGAACGGGGGGTTCGTGCACACAGCCCAGCTTGGAGCGAACGACCTACACCGAACTGAG
ATACCTACAGCGTGAGCTATGAGAAAGCGCCACGCTTCCCGAAGGGAGAAAGGCGGACAGGTATCCGGTA
AGCGGCAGGGTCGGAACAGGAGAGCGCACGAGGGAGCTTCCAGGGGGAAACGCCTGGTATCTTTATAGTC
CTGTCGGGTTTCGCCACCTCTGACTTGAGCGTCGATTTTTGTGATGCTCGTCAGGGGGGCGGAGCCTATG
GAAAAACGCCAGCAACGCGGCCTTTTTACGGTTCCTGGCCTTTTGCTGGCCTTTTGCTCACATGTTCTTT
CCTGCGTTATCCCCTGATTCTGTGGATAACCGTATTACCGCCTTTGAGTGAGCTGATACCGCTCGCCGCA
GCCGAACGACCGAGCGCAGCGAGTCAGTGAGCGAGGAAGCGGAAG
