>Addgene plasmid #46835 | pCRII-TOPO CMV-cGFP-bGH Poly(A) Sense | addgene partial sequence | sequence record 68709 | AcGFP1-F 5'-ctgagggctacatccaggag-3'
GTCGCGCGCCGAGGTGAAGTTCGAGGGCGATACCCTGGTGAATCGCATCGAGCTGACCGGCACCGATTTC
AAGGAGGATGGCAACATCCTGGGCAATAAGATGGAGTACAACTACAACGCCCACAATGTGTACATCATGA
CCGACAAGGCCAAGAATGGCATCAAGGTGAACTTCAAGATCCGCCACAACATCGAGGATGGCAGCGTGCA
GCTGGCCGACCACTACCAGCAGAATACCCCCATCGGCGATGGCCCTGTGCTGCTGCCCGATAACCACTAC
CTGTCCACCCAGAGCGCCCTGTCCAAGGACCCCAACGAGAAGCGCGATCACATGATCTACTTCGGCTTCG
TGACCGCCGCCGCCATCACCCACGGCATGGATGAGCTGTACAAGTGAGCGGCCGCCGACTGTGCCTTCTA
GTTGCCAGCCATCTGTTGTTTGCCCCTCCCCCGTGCCTTCCTTGACCCTGGAAGGTGCCACTCCCACTGT
CCTTTCCTAATAAAATGAGGAAATTGCATCGCATTGTCTGAGTAGGTGTCATTCTATTCTGGGGGGTGGG
GTGGGGCAGGACAGCAAGGGGGAGGATTGGGAAGACAATAGCAGGCATGCTGGGGATGCGGTGGGCTCTA
TGGGCGGCCGCGCTGTGCGGTAGGCATTGAGGCAGCCAGCGCAGGGGCTTCTGCTGAGGGGGCAGGCGGA
GCTTGAGGAAACCGCAGATAAGTTTTTTTCTCTTTGAAAGATAGAGATTAATACAACTACTTAAAAAATA
TAGTCAATAGGTTACTAAGATATTGCTTAGCGTTAAGTTTTTAACGTAATTTTAATAGCTTAAGATTTTA
AGAGAAAATATGAAGACTTAGAAGAGTA
